>Addgene plasmid #158383 | MAC-BSG | addgene full sequence | sequence record 316757 | Addgene NGS Result
GACATTGATTATTGACTAGTTATTAATAGTAATCAATTACGGGGTCATTAGTTCATAGCCCATATATGGA
GTTCCGCGTTACATAACTTACGGTAAATGGCCCGCCTGGCTGACCGCCCAACGACCCCCGCCCATTGACG
TCAATAATGACGTATGTTCCCATAGTAACGCCAATAGGGACTTTCCATTGACGTCAATGGGTGGAGTATT
TACGGTAAACTGCCCACTTGGCAGTACATCAAGTGTATCATATGCCAAGTACGCCCCCTATTGACGTCAA
TGACGGTAAATGGCCCGCCTGGCATTATGCCCAGTACATGACCTTATGGGACTTTCCTACTTGGCAGTAC
ATCTACGTATTAGTCATCGCTATTACCATGGTGATGCGGTTTTGGCAGTACATCAATGGGCGTGGATAGC
GGTTTGACTCACGGGGATTTCCAAGTCTCCACCCCATTGACGTCAATGGGAGTTTGTTTTGGCACCAAAA
TCAACGGGACTTTCCAAAATGTCGTAACAACTCCGCCCCATTGACGCAAATGGGCGGTAGGCGTGTACGG
TGGGAGGTCTATATAAGCAGAGCTCTCCCTATCAGTGATAGAGATCTCCCTATCAGTGATAGAGATCGTC
GACGAGCTCGTTTAGTGAACCGTCAGATCGCCTGGAGACGCCATCCACGCTGTTTTGACCTCCATAGAAG
ACACCGGGACCGATCCAGCCTCCGGACTCTAGCGTTTAAACTTAAGCTTGGTACCGAGCTCGGATCCACT
AGTCCAGTGTGGTGGAATTCTGCAGATATCAACAAGTTTGTACAAAAAAGTTGGCATGGCGGCTGCGCTG
TTCGTGCTGCTGGGATTCGCGCTGCTGGGCACCCACGGAGCCTCCGGGGCT
[543 nt withheld, positions 892-1434]
AGCCACCTGGCCGCCCTCTGGCCCTTCCTGGGCATCGTGGCTGAGGTGCTGGTGCTGGTCACCATCATCT
TCATCTACGAGAAGCGCCGGAAGCCCGAGGACGTCCTGGATGATGACGACGCCGGCTCTGCACCCCTGAA
GAGCAGCGGGCAGCACCAGAATGACAAAGGCAAGAACGTCCGCCAGAGGAACTCTTCCTGCCCAACTTTC
TTGTACAAAGTGGTTGATATCAAGGCCGCCGACATCACCAGCCTGTACAAGAAAGTGGGGTGGAGCCATC
CCCAGTTCGAGAAGGGCGGAGGATCTGGCGGCGGAAGCGGCGGAGGAAGCTGGTCCCACCCTCAGTTTGA
GAAAGGCACCGAGCTGGGCAGCACCATGGCCAGCTACCCCTACGACGTGCCCGACTACGCCAAGGACAAC
ACCGTGCCCCTGAAGCTGATCGCCCTGCTGGCCAACGGCGAGTTCCACTCTGGCGAGCAGCTGGGCGAGA
CACTGGGCATGAGCAGAGCCGCCATCAACAAGCACATCCAGACCCTGCGGGACTGGGGCGTGGACGTGTT
CACAGTGCCCGGCAAGGGCTACAGCCTGCCCGAGCCCATCCAGCTGCTGAACGCCAAGCAGATCCTGGGC
CAGCTGGATGGCGGATCTGTGGCCGTGCTGCCCGTGATCGACAGCACCAACCAGTATCTGCTCGACCGGA
TCGGCGAGCTGAAGTCCGGCGACGCCTGTATCGCCGAGTACCAGCAGGCCGGCAGAGGCGGCAGGGGCAG
AAAGTGGTTCAGCCCCTTCGGCGCCAACCTGTACCTGAGCATGTTCTGGAGACTGGAACAGGGCCCAGCC
GCCGCTATTGGCCTGAGCCTGGTCATCGGCATCGTGATGGCCGAGGTGCTGCGGAAGCTGGGCGCCGACA
AAGTGCGCGTGAAGTGGCCCAACGACCTGTATCTGCAGGACCGGAAGCTGGCCGGCATCCTGGTGGAACT
GACCGGCAAAACAGGCGACGCCGCCCAGATCGTGATCGGCGCTGGCATCAACATGGCCATGCGGCGGGTG
GAAGAGAGCGTGGTCAACCAGGGCTGGATCACCCTGCAGGAAGCCGGCATCAACCTGGACCGGAACACCC
TGGCCGCCATGCTGATCAGAGAGCTGAGAGCCGCCCTGGAACTGTTCGAGCAGGAAGGCCTGGCCCCCTA
CCTGAGCAGATGGGAGAAGCTGGACAACTTCATCAACCGGCCCGTGAAACTGATCATCGGCGACAAAGAG
ATCTTCGGCATCAGCCGGGGCATCGACAAGCAGGGGGCCCTGCTCCTGGAACAGGACGGCATCATCAAGC
CCTGGATGGGCGGCGAGATCAGCCTGCGGAGCGCCGAGAAGTGATGACTCGAGTCTAGAGGGCCCGTTTA
AACCCGCTGATCAGCCTCGACTGTGCCTTCTAGTTGCCAGCCATCTGTTGTTTGCCCCTCCCCCGTGCCT
TCCTTGACCCTGGAAGGTGCCACTCCCACTGTCCTTTCCTAATAAAATGAGGAAATTGCATCGCATTGTC
TGAGTAGGTGTCATTCTATTCTGGGGGGTGGGGTGGGGCAGGACAGCAAGGGGGAGGATTGGGAAGACAA
TAGCAGGCATGCTGGGGATGCGGTGGGCTCTATGGCTTCTGAGGCGGAAAGAACCAGCTGGGGCTCTAGG
GGGTATCCCC
[124 nt withheld, positions 3125-3248]
C
[91 nt withheld, positions 3250-3340]
AGGGTGATGGTTCACGTACCTAGAAGTTCCTATTCCGAAGTTCCTATTCTCTAGAAAGTATAGGAACTTC
CTTGGCCAAAAAGCCTGAACTCACCGCGACGTCTGTCGAGAAGTTTCTGATCGAAAAGTTCGACAGCGTC
TCCGACCTGATGCAGCTCTCGGAGGGCGAAGAATCTCGTGCTTTCAGCTTCGATGTAGGAGGGCGTGGAT
ATGTCCTGCGGGTAAATAGCTGCGCCGATGGTTTCTACAAAGATCGTTATGTTTATCGGCACTTTGCATC
GGCCGCGCTCCCGATTCCGGAAGTGCTTGACATTGGGGAATTCAGCGAGAGCCTGACCTATTGCATCTCC
CGCCGTGCACAGGGTGTCACGTTGCAAGACCTGCCTGAAACCGAACTGCCCGCTGTTCTGCAGCCGGTCG
CGGAGGCCATGGATGCGATCGCTGCGGCCGATCTTAGCCAGACGAGCGGGTTCGGCCCATTCGGACCGCA
AGGAATCGGTCAATACACTACATGGCGTGATTTCATATGCGCGATTGCTGATCCCCATGTGTATCACTGG
CAAACTGTGATGGACGACACCGTCAGTGCGTCCGTCGCGCAGGCTCTCGATGAGCTGATGCTTTGGGCCG
AGGACTGCCCCGAAGTCCGGCACCTCGTGCACGCGGATTTCGGCTCCAACAATGTCCTGACGGACAATGG
CCGCATAACAGCGGTCATTGACTGGAGCGAGGCGATGTTCGGGGATTCCCAATACGAGGTCGCCAACATC
TTCTTCTGGAGGCCGTGGTTGGCTTGTATGGAGCAGCAGACGCGCTACTTCGAGCGGAGGCATCCGGAGC
TTGCAGGATCGCCGCGGCTCCGGGCGTATATGCTCCGCATTGGTCTTGACCAACTCTATCAGAGCTTGGT
TGACGGCAATTTCGATGATGCAGCTTGGGCGCAGGGTCGATGCGACGCAATCGTCCGATCCGGAGCCGGG
ACTGTCGGGCGTACACAAATCGCCCGCAGAAGCGCGGCCGTCTGGACCGATGGCTGTGTAGAAGTACTCG
CCGATAGTGGAAACCGACGCCCCAGCACTCGTCCGAGGGCAAAGGAATAGCACGTACTACGAGATTTCGA
TTCCACCGCCGCCTTCTATGAAAGGTTGGGCTTCGGAATCGTTTTCCGGGACGCCGGCTGGATGATCCTC
CAGCGCGGGGATCTCATGCTGGAGTTCTTCGCCCACCCCAACTTGTTTATTGCAGCTTATAATGGTTACA
AATAAAGCAATAGCATCACAAATTTCACAAATAAAGCATTTTTTTCACTGCATTCTAGTTGTGGTTTGTC
CAAACTCATCAATGTATCTTATCATGTCTGTATACCGTCGACCTCTAGCTAGAGCTTGGCGTAATCATGG
TCATAGCTGTTTCCTGTGTGAAATTGTTATCCGCTCACAATTCCACACAACATACGAGCCGGAAGCATAA
AGTGTAAAGCCTGGGGTGCCTAATGAGTGAGCTAACTCACATTAATTGCGTTGCGCTCACTGCCCGCTTT
CCAGTCGGGAAACCTGTCGTGCCAGCTGCATTAATGAATCGGCCAACGCGCGGGGAGAGGCGGTTTGCGT
ATTGGGCGCTCTTCCGCTTCCTCGCTCACTGACTCGCTGCGCTCGGTCGTTCGGCTGCGGCGAGCGGTAT
CAGCTCACTCAAAGGCGGTAATACGGTTATCCACAGAATCAGGGGATAACGCAGGAAAGAACATGTGAGC
AAAAGGCCAGCAAAAGGCCAGGAACCGTAAAAAGGCCGCGTTGCTGGCGTTTTTCCATAGGCTCCGCCCC
CCTGACGAGCATCACAAAAATCGACGCTCAAGTCAGAGGTGGCGAAACCCGACAGGACTATAAAGATACC
AGGCGTTTCCCCCTGGAAGCTCCCTCGTGCGCTCTCCTGTTCCGACCCTGCCGCTTACCGGATACCTGTC
CGCCTTTCTCCCTTCGGGAAGCGTGGCGCTTTCTCATAGCTCACGCTGTAGGTATCTCAGTTCGGTGTAG
GTCGTTCGCTCCAAGCTGGGCTGTGTGCACGAACCCCCCGTTCAGCCCGACCGCTGCGCCTTATCCGGTA
ACTATCGTCTTGAGTCCAACCCGGTAAGACACGACTTATCGCCACTGGCAGCAGCCACTGGTAACAGGAT
TAGCAGAGCGAGGTATGTAGGCGGTGCTACAGAGTTCTTGAAGTGGTGGCCTAACTACGGCTACACTAGA
AGAACAGTATTTGGTATCTGCGCTCTGCTGAAGCCAGTTACCTTCGGAAAAAGAGTTGGTAGCTCTTGAT
CCGGCAAACAAACCACCGCTGGTAGCGGTGGTTTTTTTGTTTGCAAGCAGCAGATTACGCGCAGAAAAAA
AGGATCTCAAGAAGATCCTTTGATCTTTTCTACGGGGTCTGACGCTCAGTGGAACGAAAACTCACGTTAA
GGGATTTTGGTCATGAGATTATCAAAAAGGATCTTCACCTAGATCCTTTTAAATTAAAAATGAAGTTTTA
AATCAATCTAAAGTATATATGAGTAAACTTGGTCTGACAGTTACCAATGCTTAATCAGTGAGGCACCTAT
CTCAGCGATCTGTCTATTTCGTTCATCCATAGTTGCCTGACTCCCCGTCGTGTAGATAACTACGATACGG
GAGGGCTTACCATCTGGCCCCAGTGCTGCAATGATACCGCGAGACCCACGCTCACCGGCTCCAGATTTAT
CAGCAATAAACCAGCCAGCCGGAAGGGCCGAGCGCAGAAGTGGTCCTGCAACTTTATCCGCCTCCATCCA
GTCTATTAATTGTTGCCGGGAAGCTAGAGTAAGTAGTTCGCCAGTTAATAGTTTGCGCAACGTTGTTGCC
ATTGCTACAGGCATCGTGGTGTCACGCTCGTCGTTTGGTATGGCTTCATTCAGCTCCGGTTCCCAACGAT
CAAGGCGAGTTACATGATCCCCCATGTTGTGCAAAAAAGCGGTTAGCTCCTTCGGTCCTCCGATCGTTGT
CAGAAGTAAGTTGGCCGCAGTGTTATCACTCATGGTTATGGCAGCACTGCATAATTCTCTTACTGTCATG
CCATCCGTAAGATGCTTTTCTGTGACTGGTGAGTACTCAACCAAGTCATTCTGAGAATAGTGTATGCGGC
GACCGAGTTGCTCTTGCCCGGCGTCAATACGGGATAATACCGCGCCACATAGCAGAACTTTAAAAGTGCT
CATCATTGGAAAACGTTCTTCGGGGCGAAAACTCTCAAGGATCTTACCGCTGTTGAGATCCAGTTCGATG
TAACCCACTCGTGCACCCAACTGATCTTCAGCATCTTTTACTTTCACCAGCGTTTCTGGGTGAGCAAAAA
CAGGAAGGCAAAATGCCGCAAAAAAGGGAATAAGGGCGACACGGAAATGTTGAATACTCATACTCTTCCT
TTTTCAATATTATTGAAGCATTTATCAGGGTTATTGTCTCATGAGCGGATACATATTTGAATGTATTTAG
AAAAATAAACAAATAGGGGTTCCGCGCACATTTCCCCGAAAAGTGCCACCTGACGTCGACGGATCGGGAG
ATCTCCCGATCCCCTATGGTGCACTCTCAGTACAATCTGCTCTGATGCCGCATAGTTAAGCCAGTATCTG
CTCCCTGCTTGTGTGTTGGAGGTCGCTGAGTAGTGCGCGAGCAAAATTTAAGCTACAACAAGGCAAGGCT
TGACCGACAATTGCATGAAGAATCTGCTTAGGGTTAGGCGTTTTGCGCTGCTTCGCGATGTACGGGCCAG
ATATACGCGTT
Features (pLannotate 1.2.2; 24 found; start..end, strand, type, name):
      1..380     +  enhancer       CMV enhancer: human cytomegalovirus immediate early enhancer
    381..584     +  promoter       CMV promoter: human cytomegalovirus (CMV) immediate early promoter
    586..605     +  promoter       PLtetO-1 promoter (fragment): modified phage lambda PL promoter with tet operator sites (Lutz and Bujard, 1997)
    607..626     +  promoter       PLtetO-1 promoter (fragment): modified phage lambda PL promoter with tet operator sites (Lutz and Bujard, 1997)
    634..667     +  promoter       TRE3GV promoter (fragment): 3rd-generation Tet-responsive promoter that can be activated by binding of Tet-On® 3G, optimized for retroviral and lentiviral vectors
    803..820     +  protein_bind   attB1 (fragment): mutant version of attB; core recombination site for the Gateway® BP reaction BP Clonase™
    826..1440    +  CDS            BSG (sequence partly withheld): BASI_BOVIN - Experimental evidence at transcript level: Swiss-Prot protein existence level 2. Signaling receptor for cyclophilins, essential for PPIA/CYPA and PPIB/CYPB-dependent signaling related to chemotaxis and adhesion of immune cells (By similarity). Plays an important role in targeting the monocarboxylate transporters SLC16A1/GLUT1, SLC16A3, SLC16A8, SLC16A11 and SLC16A12 to the plasma membrane (By similarity). Acts as a coreceptor for vascular endothelial growth factor receptor 2 (KDR/VEGFR2) in endothelial cells enhancing its VEGFA-mediated activation and downstream signaling (By simi
   1635..1658    -  protein_bind   attB2: mutant version of attB; recombination site for the Gateway® BP reaction BP Clonase™
   1846..2805    +  CDS            birA: BIRA_ECOLI - Also known as bioR, dhbB. Experimental evidence at protein level: Swiss-Prot protein existence level 1. Acts both as a biotin--[acetyl-CoA-carboxylase] ligase and a biotin-operon repressor. In the presence of ATP, BirA activates biotin to form the BirA-biotinyl-5'-adenylate (BirA-bio-5'-AMP or holoBirA) complex. HoloBirA can either transfer the biotinyl moiety to the biotin carboxyl carrier protein (BCCP) subunit of acetyl-CoA carboxylase, or bind to the biotin operator site and inhibit transcription of the operon. From Escherichia coli (strain K12).
   2855..3079    +  polyA_signal   bGH poly(A) signal: bovine growth hormone polyadenylation signal
   3083..3104    +  promoter       SV40 promoter (fragment): SV40 enhancer and early promoter
   3125..3358    +  rep_origin     f1 ori (fragment) (sequence partly withheld): f1 bacteriophage origin of replication; arrow indicates direction of (+) strand synthesis
   3363..3410    +  protein_bind   FRT: FLP-mediated recombination occurs in the 8-bp core sequence TCTAGAAA (Turan and Bode, 2011). FLP recombinase from the Saccharomyces cerevisiae 2μ plasmid
   3418..4440    +  CDS            HygR: aminoglycoside phosphotransferase from E. coli; aph(4)-Ia; confers resistance to hygromycin
   4450..4575    +  CDS            ble (fragment): BLE_KLEPN - Experimental evidence at protein level: Swiss-Prot protein existence level 1. Binding protein with a strong affinity to the bleomycin family of antibiotics. Binds to CL990; an antimitotic-antibiotic compound. From Klebsiella pneumoniae.
   4570..4691    +  polyA_signal   SV40 poly(A) signal: SV40 polyadenylation signal
   4764..4780    -  protein_bind   lac operator: The lac repressor binds to the lac operator to inhibit transcription in E. coli. This inhibition can be relieved by adding lactose or isopropyl-β-D-thiogalactopyranoside (IPTG). lac repressor encoded by lacI
   4788..4818    -  promoter       lac promoter: promoter for the E. coli lac operon
   4833..4854    -  protein_bind   CAP binding site: CAP binding activates transcription in the presence of cAMP. E. coli catabolite activator protein
   4867..4959    -  CDS            lacI (fragment): lac repressor; lacI; The lac repressor binds to the lac operator to inhibit transcription in E. coli. This inhibition can be relieved by adding lactose or isopropyl-β-D-thiogalactopyranoside (IPTG).
   5142..5730    -  rep_origin     ori: high-copy-number ColE1/pMB1/pBR322/pUC origin of replication
   5901..6761    -  CDS            AmpR: β-lactamase; bla; confers resistance to ampicillin, carbenicillin, and related antibiotics
   6762..6866    -  promoter       AmpR promoter: bla
   6925..6977    -  misc_feature   bom (fragment): basis of mobility region from pBR322
