[The description below was written by a language model from this plasmid's Addgene catalogue record and pLannotate feature annotations shown in this document.]
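Description:
MAC-BSG is a mammalian expression plasmid in which human BSG (basigin, also known as CD147 or EMMPRIN) was placed by Gateway cloning into the MAC-tag-C backbone, so that the protein carries a C-terminal MAC-tag. It is propagated in E. coli as a high-copy plasmid through a ColE1/pUC-type origin and selected with ampicillin (AmpR under its own bla promoter). A fragment of the f1 origin and residual lac promoter/operator elements are also annotated in the backbone.

Expression is driven by the CMV enhancer and immediate early promoter. This is followed by short matches to tet-operator-containing promoters, which suggests a tetracycline-regulatable CMV/TetO arrangement, although the catalogue fields do not say so. The BSG open reading frame lies between attB1 and attB2 recombination sites; the annotation tool matched it to the bovine basigin entry, but the catalogue lists it as human. Downstream of attB2 is a coding sequence matching E. coli BirA, the biotin ligase that presumably provides the proximity-labeling part of the MAC-tag. Other tag components are not resolved in the feature table. The cassette ends with a bGH polyadenylation signal.

An FRT site sits directly upstream of a hygromycin resistance gene with an SV40 poly(A) signal and no complete annotated promoter of its own. This layout is typical of FLP-mediated integration into a genomic FRT landing site, with hygromycin selection of stable cell lines. According to the record and its associated publication, the construct is used for MAC-tagged expression of BSG in workflows that combine affinity purification and proximity biotinylation with mass spectrometry to map protein interaction networks.
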