Addgene plasmid #158383: MAC-BSG
Purpose: MAC-tagged gene expression
Depositing lab: Markku Varjosalo. Publication: Combined proximity labeling and affinity purification-mass spectrometry workflow for mapping and visualizing protein interaction networks. Liu X, Salokas K, Weldatsadik RG, Gawriyski L, Varjosalo M. Nat Protoc. 2020 Aug 10. pii: 10.1038/s41596-020-0365-x. doi: 10.1038/s41596-020-0365-x. PubMed 32778839.
Backbone
  Vector backbone: MAC-tag-C (#108077)
  Vector type: Mammalian Expression
Growth in bacteria
  Bacterial resistance: Ampicillin, 100 μg/mL
  Growth temperature: 37°C
  Growth strain: DH5alpha
  Copy number: High Copy
Gene/Insert
  Gene/Insert name: BSG (alt name: CD147)
  Species: H. sapiens (human)
  Entrez Gene: BSG (a.k.a. 5F7, CD147, EMMPRIN, EMPRIN, HAb18G, OK, TCSF)
  Tag / fusion protein: MAC-tag (C terminal on backbone)
  Cloning method: Gateway Cloning
Terms and licenses: Academic/Nonprofit Terms; Industry Terms
How to cite: MAC-BSG was a gift from Markku Varjosalo (Addgene plasmid # 158383 ; http://n2t.net/addgene:158383 ; RRID:Addgene_158383)
